>Addgene plasmid #179625 | HULAa36F11 | addgene full sequence | sequence record 352857 | Addgene NGS Result
AAGAAACCAATTGTCCATATTGCATCAGACATTGCCGTCACTGCGTCTTTTACTGGCTCTTCTCGCTAAC
CAAACCGGTAACCCCGCTTATTAAAAGCATTCTGTAACAAAGCGGGACCAAAGCCATGACAAAAACGCGT
AACAAAAGTGTCTATAATCACGGCAGAAAAGTCCACATTGATTATTTGCACGGCGTCACACTTTGCTATG
CCATAGCATTTTTATCCATAAGATTAGCGGATCCTACCTGACGCTTTTTATCGCAACTCTCTACTGTTTC
TCCATACCCGTTTTTTTGGGCTAGAAATAATTTTGTTTAACTTTAAGAAGGAGATATACATACCCATGGG
TCATCATCACCATCACCACGTTGAGACGGAAACTAAGTTCAAGAAGCTGAAGAATTTTAATCTGACTATG
GGGATTCTGCACCTGTTCCAGGGAATTCTGATGGTGGTGCTGAGCAATGACTTCGCACTCCCTGTGACGA
GGAGCTATCTTGCGGCTGAATACCCGACCGGAACTACCGGCGGTATGCCTGCTCTCATAACCGTGAGCGA
GACGCTGTTCGAAGTCTGGATAGGGCCTCTCGTCGCCCTGTTCCTCTTCATCTCCGCAGCGGCACATATC
CTGATATCCACTGTCCTTTACAAGAAATATATTGCCGGCTTAATGAATCACCAGAACAGATACAGGTGGT
ACGAGTACGCCATAAGCTCCTCCCTGATGATTGTCGTTATCAGTATGCTTGTTGGCATTTCGGACATCGG
AACTTTGATGCTGGCCTTCTTCCTCAACATGATGATGATTCTTTTCGGATTGCTGATGGAGACCATGAAC
GAAGGTCGCAGGAAGCTTGATTGGTCGCCTTTCTGGTTCGGATGCATTGCCGGGTTCATACCCTGGGTGG
TCATATTCGTTTGGCTGTTCGGAGCCGGAGGCTCGGGCGGAGGTCCGCCGGATTTCGTTTACTGGATATT
CCTCAGCATGGCGATTTTCTTCAACAGCTTCGCGGTAAACATGTGGCTCCAGTACAAGAAGAAAGGCAAG
TGGGCCGATTACCTTTACGGCGAGCGTATGTATGTTATACTGAGCCTTGTTGCAAAATCACTGCTGGCAT
GGCAGGTTTTTGCGGGCACGCTCAGGCCGGCATAGGTTTAAACGGTCTCCAGCTTGGCTGTTTTGGCGGA
TGAGAGAAGATTTTCAGCCTGATACAGATTAAATCAGAACGCAGAAGCGGTCTGATAAAACAGAATTTGC
CTGGCGGCAGTAGCGCGGTGGTCCCACCTGACCCCATGCCGAACTCAGAAGTGAAACGCCGTAGCGCCGA
TGGTAGTGTGGGGTCTCCCCATGCGAGAGTAGGGAACTGCCAGGCATCAAATAAAACGAAAGGCTCAGTC
GAAAGACTGGGCCTTTCGTTTTATCTGTTGTTTGTCGGTGAACGCTCTCCTGAGTAGGACAAATCCGCCG
GGAGCGGATTTGAACGTTGCGAAGCAACGGCCCGGAGGGTGGCGGGCAGGACGCCCGCCATAAACTGCCA
GGCATCAAATTAAGCAGAAGGCCATCCTGACGGATGGCCTTTTTGCGTTTCTACAAACTCTTTTGTTTAT
TTTTCTAAATACATTCAAATATGTATCCGCTCATGAGACAATAACCCTGATAAATGCTTCAATAATATTG
AAAAAGGAAGAGTATGAGTATTCAACATTTCCGTGTCGCCCTTATTCCCTTTTTTGCGGCATTTTGCCTT
CCTGTTTTTGCTCACCCAGAAACGCTGGTGAAAGTAAAAGATGCTGAAGATCAGTTGGGTGCACGAGTGG
GTTACATCGAACTGGATCTCAACAGCGGTAAGATCCTTGAGAGTTTTCGCCCCGAAGAACGTTTTCCAAT
GATGAGCACTTTTAAAGTTCTGCTATGTGGCGCGGTATTATCCCGTGTTGACGCCGGGCAAGAGCAACTC
GGTCGCCGCATACACTATTCTCAGAATGACTTGGTTGAGTACTCACCAGTCACAGAAAAGCATCTTACGG
ATGGCATGACAGTAAGAGAATTATGCAGTGCTGCCATAACCATGAGTGATAACACTGCGGCCAACTTACT
TCTGACAACGATCGGAGGACCGAAGGAGCTAACCGCTTTTTTGCACAACATGGGGGATCATGTAACTCGC
CTTGATCGTTGGGAACCGGAGCTGAATGAAGCCATACCAAACGACGAGCGTGACACCACGATGCCTGTAG
CAATGGCAACAACGTTGCGCAAACTATTAACTGGCGAACTACTTACTCTAGCTTCCCGGCAACAATTAAT
AGACTGGATGGAGGCGGATAAAGTTGCAGGACCACTTCTGCGCTCGGCCCTTCCGGCTGGCTGGTTTATT
GCTGATAAATCTGGAGCCGGTGAGCGTGGGTCTCGCGGTATCATTGCAGCACTGGGGCCAGATGGTAAGC
CCTCCCGTATCGTAGTTATCTACACGACGGGGAGTCAGGCAACTATGGATGAACGAAATAGACAGATCGC
TGAGATAGGTGCCTCACTGATTAAGCATTGGTAACTGTCAGACCAAGTTTACTCATATATACTTTAGATT
GATTTAAAACTTCATTTTTAATTTAAAAGGATCTAGGTGAAGATCCTTTTTGATAATCTCATGACCAAAA
TCCCTTAACGTGAGTTTTCGTTCCACTGAGCGTCAGACCCCGTAGAAAAGATCAAAGGATCTTCTTGAGA
TCCTTTTTTTCTGCGCGTAATCTGCTGCTTGCAAACAAAAAAACCACCGCTACCAGCGGTGGTTTGTTTG
CCGGATCAAGAGCTACCAACTCTTTTTCCGAAGGTAACTGGCTTCAGCAGAGCGCAGATACCAAATACTG
TCCTTCTAGTGTAGCCGTAGTTAGGCCACCACTTCAAGAACTCTGTAGCACCGCCTACATACCTCGCTCT
GCTAATCCTGTTACCAGTGGCTGCTGCCAGTGGCGATAAGTCGTGTCTTACCGGGTTGGACTCAAGACGA
TAGTTACCGGATAAGGCGCAGCGGTCGGGCTGAACGGGGGGTTCGTGCACACAGCCCAGCTTGGAGCGAA
CGACCTACACCGAACTGAGATACCTACAGCGTGAGCTATGAGAAAGCGCCACGCTTCCCGAAGGGAGAAA
GGCGGACAGGTATCCGGTAAGCGGCAGGGTCGGAACAGGAGAGCGCACGAGGGAGCTTCCAGGGGGAAAC
GCCTGGTATCTTTATAGTCCTGTCGGGTTTCGCCACCTCTGACTTGAGCGTCGATTTTTGTGATGCTCGT
CAGGGGGGCGGAGCCTATGGAAAAACGCCAGCAACGCGGCCTTTTTACGGTTCCTGGCCTTTTGCTGGCC
TTTTGCTCACATGTTCTTTCCTGCGTTATCCCCTGATTCTGTGGATAACCGTATTACCGCCTTTGAGTGA
GCTGATACCGCTCGCCGCAGCCGAACGACCGAGCGCAGCGAGTCAGTGAGCGAGGAAGCGGAAGAGCGCC
TGATGCGGTATTTTCTCCTTACGCATCTGTGCGGTATTTCACACCGCATATGGTGCACTCTCAGTACAAT
CTGCTCTGATGCCGCATAGTTAAGCCAGTATACACTCCGCTATCGCTACGTGACTGGGTCATGGCTGCGC
CCCGACACCCGCCAACACCCGCTGACGCGCCCTGACGGGCTTGTCTGCTCCCGGCATCCGCTTACAGACA
AGCTGTGACCGTCTCCGGGAGCTGCATGTGTCAGAGGTTTTCACCGTCATCACCGAAACGCGCGAGGCAG
CAGATCAATTCGCGCGCGAAGGCGAAGCGGCATGCATAATGTGCCTGTCAAATGGACGAAGCAGGGATTC
TGCAAACCCTATGCTACTCCGTCAAGCCGTCAATTGTCTGATTCGTTACCAATTATGACAACTTGACGGC
TACATCATTCACTTTTTCTTCACAACCGGCACGGAACTCGCTCGGGCTGGCCCCGGTGCATTTTTTAAAT
ACCCGCGAGAAATAGAGTTGATCGTCAAAACCAACATTGCGACCGACGGTGGCGATAGGCATCCGGGTGG
TGCTCAAAAGCAGCTTCGCCTGGCTGATACGTTGGTCCTCGCGCCAGCTTAAGACGCTAATCCCTAACTG
CTGGCGGAAAAGATGTGACAGACGCGACGGCGACAAGCAAACATGCTGTGCGACGCTGGCGATATCAAAA
TTGCTGTCTGCCAGGTGATCGCTGATGTACTGACAAGCCTCGCGTACCCGATTATCCATCGGTGGATGGA
GCGACTCGTTAATCGCTTCCATGCGCCGCAGTAACAATTGCTCAAGCAGATTTATCGCCAGCAGCTCCGA
ATAGCGCCCTTCCCCTTGCCCGGCGTTAATGATTTGCCCAAACAGGTCGCTGAAATGCGGCTGGTGCGCT
TCATCCGGGCGAAAGAACCCCGTATTGGCAAATATTGACGGCCAGTTAAGCCATTCATGCCAGTAGGCGC
GCGGACGAAAGTAAACCCACTGGTGATACCATTCGCGAGCCTCCGGATGACGACCGTAGTGATGAATCTC
TCCTGGCGGGAACAGCAAAATATCACCCGGTCGGCAAACAAATTCTCGTCCCTGATTTTTCACCACCCCC
TGACCGCGAATGGTGAGATTGAGAATATAACCTTTCATTCCCAGCGGTCGGTCGATAAAAAAATCGAGAT
AACCGTTGGCCTCAATCGGCGTTAAACCCGCCACCAGATGGGCATTAAACGAGTATCCCGGCAGCAGGGG
ATCATTTTGCGCTTCAGCCATACTTTTCATACTCCCGCCATTCAGAG
Features (pLannotate 1.2.2; 11 found; start..end, strand, type, name):
      1..285     +  promoter       araBAD promoter: araBAD; promoter of the L-arabinose operon of E. coli; the araC regulatory gene is transcribed in the opposite direction (Guzman et al., 1995)
    312..334     +  RBS            RBS: efficient ribosome binding site from bacteriophage T7 gene 10 (Olins and Rangwala, 1989)
   1259..1374    +  ncRNA          5S rRNA: Accession: RF00001 - 5S ribosomal RNA
   1378..1464    +  terminator     rrnB T1 terminator: Escherichia coli rrnB; transcription terminator T1 from the E. coli rrnB gene
   1556..1583    +  terminator     rrnB T2 terminator: transcription terminator T2 from the E. coli rrnB gene
   1602..1693    +  promoter       AmpR promoter: bla
   1694..2554    +  CDS            AmpR: β-lactamase; bla; confers resistance to ampicillin, carbenicillin, and related antibiotics
   2725..3313    +  rep_origin     ori: high-copy-number ColE1/pMB1/pBR322/pUC origin of replication
   3499..3639    -  misc_feature   bom: basis of mobility region from pBR322
   3741..3781    -  CDS            rop (fragment): Rop protein, which maintains plasmids at low copy number; rop
   3903..4781    -  CDS            araC: L-arabinose regulatory protein; araC
