[The description below was written by a language model from this plasmid's Addgene catalogue record and pLannotate feature annotations shown in this document.]
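Description:
HULAa36F11 is a bacterial expression plasmid built on the Invitrogen pBAD backbone, designed to produce a heliorhodopsin in E. coli cells. The insert, which gives the plasmid its name, is a heliorhodopsin gene attributed to Archaea (Thermoplasmata). The associated publication title indicates it came from a functional metagenomic survey of freshwater microorganisms. The gene was cloned between NcoI and PmeI sites, both retained, and carries a 6xHis tag at its N terminus for detection or affinity purification. The feature table from the full 4,807 nt sequence does not annotate the heliorhodopsin coding region or the tag. They presumably occupy the unannotated stretch between the ribosome binding site and the terminator region.

Expression is driven by the araBAD promoter, followed by an efficient ribosome binding site from bacteriophage T7 gene 10. The divergently transcribed araC gene encodes the L-arabinose regulatory protein, so transcription of the insert is kept low until arabinose is supplied and can then be tuned. This control is useful for membrane proteins such as rhodopsins. Downstream of the insert sit a 5S rRNA segment and the rrnB T1 and T2 terminators, which stop read-through into the rest of the plasmid. Selection is by ampicillin through the β-lactamase gene under its own promoter. Replication relies on a ColE1/pBR322-type origin, accompanied by the pBR322 bom region and a small rop fragment. The catalogue lists the plasmid as low copy. It is suited to inducible heterologous production of this heliorhodopsin in E. coli, for example for functional or spectroscopic characterisation.
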