Addgene plasmid #179625: HULAa36F11
Purpose: Expresses heliorhodopsin gene in E.coli cells
Depositing lab: Oded Beja. Depositing organization: Technion - Israel Institute of Technology. Publication: Diverse heliorhodopsins detected via functional metagenomics in freshwater Actinobacteria, Chloroflexi and Archaea. Chazan A, Rozenberg A, Mannen K, Nagata T, Tahan R, Yaish S, Larom S, Inoue K, Beja O, Pushkarev A. Environ Microbiol. 2022 Jan;24(1):110-121. doi: 10.1111/1462-2920.15890. Epub 2022 Jan 4. PubMed 34984789.
Backbone
  Vector backbone: pBAD
  Backbone manufacturer: Invitrogen
  Vector type: Bacterial Expression
Growth in bacteria
  Bacterial resistance: Ampicillin, 100 μg/mL
  Growth temperature: 37°C
  Growth strain: DH5alpha
  Copy number: Low Copy
Gene/Insert
  Gene/Insert name: HULAa36F11
  Species: Archaea (Thermoplasmata)
  Promoter: araBAD
  Tag / fusion protein: 6xHis (N terminal on insert)
  Cloning method: Restriction Enzyme; 5′ cloning site NcoI (not destroyed); 3′ cloning site PmeI (MssI) (not destroyed)
  Sequencing primers: 5′ pBAD-Fw 5-ATGCCATAGCATTTTTATCCA-3; 3′ pBAD-Rv 5-GATTTAATCTGTATCAGG-3
Terms and licenses: Academic/Nonprofit Terms; Industry Terms: Not Available to Industry
Depositor comments: Please visit https://doi.org/10.1101/2021.02.16.431466 for bioRxiv preprint.
How to cite: HULAa36F11 was a gift from Oded Beja (Addgene plasmid # 179625 ; http://n2t.net/addgene:179625 ; RRID:Addgene_179625)
